>Addgene plasmid #129073 | pMXCD72cFLAG-ires-YFP | addgene full sequence | sequence record 252416 | Addgene NGS Result
GTTAGCTAACTAGCTCTGTATCTGGCGGACCCGTGGTGGAACTGACGAGTTCGGAACACCCGGCCGCAAC
CCTGGGAGACGTCCCAGGGACTTCGGGGGCCGTTTTTGTGGCCCGACCTGAGTCCAAAAATCCCGATCGT
TTTGGACTCTTTGGTGCACCCCCCTTAGAGGAGGGATATGTGGTTCTGGTAGGAGACGAGAACCTAAAAC
AGTTCCCGCCTCCGTCTGAATTTTTGCTTTCGGTTTGGGACCGAAGCCGCGCCGCGCGTCTTGTCTGCTG
CAGCATCGTTCTGTGTTGTCTCTGTCTGACTGTGTTTCTGTATTTGTCTGAAAATATGGGCCCGGGCCAG
ACTGTTACCACTCCCTTAAGTTTGACCTTAGGTCACTGGAAAGATGTCGAGCGGATCGCTCACAACCAGT
CGGTAGATGTCAAGAAGAGACGTTGGGTTACCTTCTGCTCTGCAGAATGGCCAACCTTTAACGTCGGATG
GCCGCGAGACGGCACCTTTAACCGAGACCTCATCACCCAGGTTAAGATCAAGGTCTTTTCACCTGGCCCG
CATGGACACCCAGACCAGGTCCCCTACATCGTGACCTGGGAAGCCTTGGCTTTTGACCCCCCTCCCTGGG
TCAAGCCCTTTGTACACCCTAAGCCTCCGCCTCCTCTTCCTCCATCCGCCCCGTCTCTCCCCCTTGAACC
TCCTCGTTCGACCCCGCCTCGATCCTCCCTTTATCCAGCCCTCACTCCTTCTCTAGGCGCCCCCATATGG
CCATATGAGATCTTATATGGGGCACCCCCGCCCCTTGTAAACTTCCCTGACCCTGACATGACAAGAGTTA
CTAACAGCCCCTCTCTCCAAGCTCACTTACAGGCTCTCTACTTAGTCCAGCACGAAGTCTGGAGACCTCT
GGCGGCAGCCTACCAAGAACAACTGGACCGACCGGTGGTACCTCACCCTTACCGAGTCGGCGACACAGTG
TGGGTCCGCCGACACCAGACTAAGAACCTAGAACCTCGCTGGAAAGGACCTTACACAGTCCTGCTGACCA
CCCCCACCGCCCTCAAAGTAGACGGCATCGCAGCTTGGATACACGCCGCCCACGTGAAGGCTGCCGACCC
CGGGGGTGGACCATCCTCTAGACTGCCGGATCCCAGTGTGGTGGTACGGGAATTCATGGCTGACGCTATC
ACGTATGCAGACCTGCGCTTTGTGAAAGTGCCCCTGAAGAACAGCGCATCTAACCATCTAGGACAGGACT
GTGAGGCCTATGAAGATGGGGAACTCACCTACGAGAACGTGCAAGTGTCTCCAGTCCCAGGAGGGCCACC
AGGCTTGGCTTCCCCTGCACTAGCGGACAAAGCAGGGGTCGGGTCAGAGCAACCAACTGCGACCTGGAGC
TCTGTGAAGTCGTCTGCTCTCAGGCAGATTCCCCGCTGTCCTACAGTCTGCTTGCAATACTTCTTGCTTG
GCCTTCTCGTGTCCTGTCTGATGTTAGGGGTGGCTGTCATCTGCCTGGGAGTTCGCTATCTGCAGGTGTC
TCGGCAGTTCCAGGAGGGGACCAGGATTTGGGAAGCCACCAATAGCAGCCTGCAGCAGCAGCTCAGGGAG
AAGATAAGTCAGCTGGGGCAGAAGGAGGTGGAGCTTCAGAAGGCTCGGAAAGAGCTGATCTCGAGCCAGG
ACACATTACAGGAGAAGCAGAGGACTCACGAGGACGCTGAGCAGCAACTACAAGCCTGCCAGGCTGAGAG
AGCGAAGACCAAGGAGAACCTGAAAACTGAGGAGGAGCAGAGGAGGGACCTGGACCAGAGGTTGACAAGC
ACACGGGAGACACTAAGGCGCTTCTTCTCTGATTCATCAGACACCTGCTGTCCATGCGGATGGATTCCAT
ATCAGAAAAGGTGCTTTTACATCTCACATACCCTCAGAAGTCTGGAGGAAAGCCAAAAATACTGCACATC
TCTGTCCTCCAAATTGGCAGCATTCAATGACCCTCCTAAGTATTTCTATCAAGTTTCTCTGCCCAGCGGC
TTAGAGGAGTTGCTAGATCGTTTGAAGTCATATTGGATACAGGAGATGAGCAAGAAGTGGAGCTCATATT
GTGACATGATACAAATATATAACAAGAAGTGGGCAAGAACATTTTCCGAGTGTGCAGAGCTTCACCCCTG
CATTTGTGAGTTGGAGGCTTTCAGGTTTCCTGATGGGATCCATCTGAACGATTACAAGGATGACGACGAT
AAGTGAACCGGATAGCGGCCGCGTCGAGCAGCTGAAGCTTAAAACAGCTCTGGGGTTGTACCCACCCCAG
AGGCCCACGTGGCGGCTAGTACTCCGGTATTGCGGTACCCTTGTACGCCTGTTTTATACTCCCTTCCCGT
AACTTAGACGCACAAAACCAAGTTCAATAGAAGGGGGTACAAACCAGTACCACCACGAACAAGCACTTCT
GTTTCCCCGGTGATGTCGTATAGACTGCTTGCGTGGTTGAAAGCGACGGATCCGTTATCCGCTTATGTAC
TTCGAGAAGCCCAGTACCACCTCGGAATCTTCGATGCGTTGCGCTCAGCACTCAACCCCAGAGTGTAGCT
TAGGCTGATGAGTCTGGACATCCCTCACCGGTGACGGTGGTCCAGGCTGCGTTGGCGGCCTACCTATGGC
TAACGCCATGGGACGCTAGTTGTGAACAAGGTGTGAAGAGCCTATTGAGCTACATAAGAATCCTCCGGCC
CCTGAATGCGGCTAATCCCAACCTCGGAGCAGGTGGTCACAAACCAGTGATTGGCCTGTCGTAACGCGCA
AGTCCGTGGCGGAACCGACTACTTTGGGTGTCCGTGTTTCCTTTTATTTTATTGTGGCTGCTTATGGTGA
CAATCACAGATTGTTATCATAAAGCGAATTGGATTGCGGCCGGCCGCAATGGTGAGCAAGGGCGAGGAGC
TGTTCACCGGGGTGGTGCCCATCCTGGTCGAGCTGGACGGCGACGTAAACGGCCACAAGTTCAGCGTGTC
CGGCGAGGGCGAGGGCGATGCCACCTACGGCAAGCTGACCCTGAAGTTCATCTGCACCACCGGCAAGCTG
CCCGTGCCCTGGCCCACCCTCGTGACCACCTTCGGCTACGGCCTGCAGTGCTTCGCCCGCTACCCCGACC
ACATGAAGCAGCACGACTTCTTCAAGTCCGCCATGCCCGAAGGCTACGTCCAGGAGCGCACCATCTTCTT
CAAGGACGACGGCAACTACAAGACCCGCGCCGAGGTGAAGTTCGAGGGCGACACCCTGGTGAACCGCATC
GAGCTGAAGGGCATCGACTTCAAGGAGGACGGCAACATCCTGGGGCACAAGCTGGAGTACAACTACAACA
GCCACAACGTCTATATCATGGCCGACAAGCAGAAGAACGGCATCAAGGTGAACTTCAAGATCCGCCACAA
CATCGAGGACGGCAGCGTGCAGCTCGCCGACCACTACCAGCAGAACACCCCCATCGGCGACGGCCCCGTG
CTGCTGCCCGACAACCACTACCTGAGCTACCAGTCCGCCCTGAGCAAAGACCCCAACGAGAAGCGCGATC
ACATGGTCCTGCTGGAGTTCGTGACCGCCGCCGGGATCACTCTCGGCATGGACGAGCTGTACAAGTAAGT
CGACGATAAAATAAAAGATTTTATTTAGTCTCCAGAAAAAGGGGGGAATGAAAGACCCCACCTGTAGGTT
TGGCAAGCTAGCTTAAGTAACGCCATTTTGCAAGGCATGGAAAAATACATAACTGAGAATAGAGAAGTTC
AGATCAAGGTCAGGAACAGATGGAACAGCTGAATATGGGCCAAACAGGATATCTGTGGTAAGCAGTTCCT
GCCCCGGCTCAGGGCCAAGAACAGATGGAACAGCTGAATATGGGCCAAACAGGATATCTGTGGTAAGCAG
TTCCTGCCCCGGCTCAGGGCCAAGAACAGATGGTCCCCAGATGCGGTCCAGCCCTCAGCAGTTTCTAGAG
AACCATCAGATGTTTCCAGGGTGCCCCAAGGACCTGAAATGACCCTGTGCCTTATTTGAACTAACCAATC
AGTTCGCTTCTCGCTTCTGTTCGCGCGCTTCTGCTCCCCGAGCTCAATAAAAGAGCCCACAACCCCTCAC
TCGGGGCGCCAGTCCTCCGATTGACTGAGTCGCCCGGGTACCCGTGTATCCAATAAACCCTCTTGCAGTT
GCATCCGACTTGTGGTCTCGCTGTTCCTTGGGAGGGTCTCCTCTGAGTGATTGACTACCCGTCAGCGGGG
GTCTTTCACATGCAGCATGTATCAAAATTAATTTGGTTTTTTTTCTTAAGTATTTACATTAAATGGCCAT
AGTTGCATTAATGAATCGGCCAACGCGCGGGGAGAGGCGGTTTGCGTATTGGGCGCTCTTCCGCTTCCTC
GCTCACTGACTCGCTGCGCTCGGTCGTTCGGCTGCGGCGAGCGGTATCAGCTCACTCAAAGGCGGTAATA
CGGTTATCCACAGAATCAGGGGATAACGCAGGAAAGAACATGTGAGCAAAAGGCCAGCAAAAGGCCAGGA
ACCGTAAAAAGGCCGCGTTGCTGGCGTTTTTCCATAGGCTCCGCCCCCCTGACGAGCATCACAAAAATCG
ACGCTCAAGTCAGAGGTGGCGAAACCCGACAGGACTATAAAGATACCAGGCGTTTCCCCCTGGAAGCTCC
CTCGTGCGCTCTCCTGTTCCGACCCTGCCGCTTACCGGATACCTGTCCGCCTTTCTCCCTTCGGGAAGCG
TGGCGCTTTCTCATAGCTCACGCTGTAGGTATCTCAGTTCGGTGTAGGTCGTTCGCTCCAAGCTGGGCTG
TGTGCACGAACCCCCCGTTCAGCCCGACCGCTGCGCCTTATCCGGTAACTATCGTCTTGAGTCCAACCCG
GTAAGACACGACTTATCGCCACTGGCAGCAGCCACTGGTAACAGGATTAGCAGAGCGAGGTATGTAGGCG
GTGCTACAGAGTTCTTGAAGTGGTGGCCTAACTACGGCTACACTAGAAGAACAGTATTTGGTATCTGCGC
TCTGCTGAAGCCAGTTACCTTCGGAAAAAGAGTTGGTAGCTCTTGATCCGGCAAACAAACCACCGCTGGT
AGCGGTGGTTTTTTTGTTTGCAAGCAGCAGATTACGCGCAGAAAAAAAGGATCTCAAGAAGATCCTTTGA
TCTTTTCTACGGGGTCTGACGCTCAGTGGAACGAAAACTCACGTTAAGGGATTTTGGTCATGAGATTATC
AAAAAGGATCTTCACCTAGATCCTTTTGCGGCCGGCCGCAAATCAATCTAAAGTATATATGAGTAAACTT
GGTCTGACAGTTACCAATGCTTAATCAGTGAGGCACCTATCTCAGCGATCTGTCTATTTCGTTCATCCAT
AGTTGCCTGACTCCCCGTCGTGTAGATAACTACGATACGGGAGGGCTTACCATCTGGCCCCAGTGCTGCA
ATGATACCGCGAGACCCACGCTCACCGGCTCCAGATTTATCAGCAATAAACCAGCCAGCCGGAAGGGCCG
AGCGCAGAAGTGGTCCTGCAACTTTATCCGCCTCCATCCAGTCTATTAATTGTTGCCGGGAAGCTAGAGT
AAGTAGTTCGCCAGTTAATAGTTTGCGCAACGTTGTTGCCATTGCTACAGGCATCGTGGTGTCACGCTCG
TCGTTTGGTATGGCTTCATTCAGCTCCGGTTCCCAACGATCAAGGCGAGTTACATGATCCCCCATGTTGT
GCAAAAAAGCGGTTAGCTCCTTCGGTCCTCCGATCGTTGTCAGAAGTAAGTTGGCCGCAGTGTTATCACT
CATGGTTATGGCAGCACTGCATAATTCTCTTACTGTCATGCCATCCGTAAGATGCTTTTCTGTGACTGGT
GAGTACTCAACCAAGTCATTCTGAGAATAGTGTATGCGGCGACCGAGTTGCTCTTGCCCGGCGTCAATAC
GGGATAATACCGCGCCACATAGCAGAACTTTAAAAGTGCTCATCATTGGAAAACGTTCTTCGGGGCGAAA
ACTCTCAAGGATCTTACCGCTGTTGAGATCCAGTTCGATGTAACCCACTCGTGCACCCAACTGATCTTCA
GCATCTTTTACTTTCACCAGCGTTTCTGGGTGAGCAAAAACAGGAAGGCAAAATGCCGCAAAAAAGGGAA
TAAGGGCGACACGGAAATGTTGAATACTCATACTCTTCCTTTTTCAATATTATTGAAGCATTTATCAGGG
TTATTGTCTCATGAGCGGATACATATTTGAATGTATTTAGAAAAATAAACAAATAGGGGTTCCGCGCACA
TTTCCCCGAAAAGTGCCACCTGCATAATGAAAGACCCCACCTGTAGGTTTGGCAAGCTAGCTTAAGTAAC
GCCATTTTGCAAGGCATGGAAAAATACATAACTGAGAATAGAAAAGTTCAGATCAAGGTCAGGAACAGAT
GGAACAGCTGAATATGGGCCAAACAGGATATCTGTGGTAAGCAGTTCCTGCCCCGGCTCAGGGCCAAGAA
CAGATGGAACAGCTGAATATGGGCCAAACAGGATATCTGTGGTAAGCAGTTCCTGCCCCGGCTCAGGGCC
AAGAACAGATGGTCCCCAGATGCGGTCCAGCCCTCAGCAGTTTCTAGAGAACCATCAGATGTTTCCAGGG
TGCCCCAAGGACCTGAAATGACCCTGTGCCTTATTTGAACTAACCAATCAGTTCGCTTCTCGCTTCTGTT
CGCGCGCTTCTGCTCCCCGAGCTCAATAAAAGAGCCCACAACCCCTCACTCGGCGCGCCAGTCCTCCGAT
TGACTGAGTCGCCCGGGTACCCGTGTATCCAATAAACCCTCTTGCAGTTGCATCCGACTTGTGGTCTCGC
TGTTCCTTGGGAGGGTCTCCTCTGAGTGATTGACTACCCGTCAGCGGGGGTCTTTCATTTGGGGGCTCGT
CCGGGATCGGGAGACCCCTGCCCAGGGACCACCGACCCACCACCGGGAGGTAAGCTGGCCAGCAACTTAT
CTGTGTCTGTCCGATTGTCTAGTGTCTATGACTGATTTTATGCGCCTGCGTCGGTACTA
Features (pLannotate 1.2.2; 15 found; start..end, strand, type, name):
    345..761     +  CDS            gag (truncated): truncated Moloney murine leukemia virus (MMLV) gag gene lacking the start codon
    771..1145    +  misc_feature   pol region: Moloney murine leukemia virus (MMLV) pol region containing the splice acceptor site
   1176..2219    +  CDS            Cd72: CD72_MOUSE - Also known as Ly-32, Ly32, Lyb-2. Experimental evidence at protein level: Swiss-Prot protein existence level 1. Plays a role in B-cell proliferation and differentiation. From Mus musculus (Mouse).
   2219..2243    +  CDS            3xFLAG (fragment): three tandem FLAG® epitope tags
   2278..2368    +  ncRNA          Entero 5 CRE: Accession: RF00386 - Enterovirus 5' cloverleaf cis-acting replication element
   2666..2914    +  ncRNA          IRES Picorna: Accession: RF00229 - Picornavirus internal ribosome entry site (IRES)
   2919..3638    +  CDS            EYFP: enhanced YFP mammalian codon-optimized
   3687..3808    +  LTR            3' LTR (ΔU3) (fragment): self-inactivating 3' long terminal repeat (LTR) from Moloney murine leukemia virus
   3809..4278    +  LTR            LTR: long terminal repeat from Moloney murine leukemia virus
   4344..4396    -  CDS            lacI (fragment): lac repressor; lacI; The lac repressor binds to the lac operator to inhibit transcription in E. coli. This inhibition can be relieved by adding lactose or isopropyl-β-D-thiogalactopyranoside (IPTG).
   4579..5167    -  rep_origin     ori: high-copy-number ColE1/pMB1/pBR322/pUC origin of replication
   5331..6191    -  CDS            AmpR: β-lactamase; bla; confers resistance to ampicillin, carbenicillin, and related antibiotics
   6192..6296    -  promoter       AmpR promoter: bla
   6326..6919    +  LTR            LTR: long terminal repeat from Moloney murine leukemia virus
   6982..280     +  misc_feature   MMLV Ψ (across the origin): packaging signal of Moloney murine leukemia virus (MMLV)
