[The description below was written by a language model from this plasmid's Addgene catalogue record and pLannotate feature annotations shown in this document.]
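Description:
pMXCD72cFLAG-ires-YFP is a Moloney murine leukemia virus (MMLV)-based retroviral expression plasmid built on the pMX backbone, designed to express a FLAG-tagged form of mouse CD72c, an allelic form of the B-cell protein Cd72, in animal cells. The catalogue lists it simply as a mammalian expression vector, but the annotated 7,059-nt sequence shows the typical retroviral layout. A 5′ MMLV LTR is followed by the Ψ packaging signal, a truncated gag region lacking its start codon, and a pol fragment carrying the splice acceptor, with 3′ LTR sequences closing the cassette. These elements allow the transcript to be packaged into retroviral particles when viral proteins are supplied in trans, so the cassette can be delivered by transduction and integrated into target cells. No separate internal promoter is annotated, so expression is presumably driven from the 5′ LTR. In bacteria the plasmid replicates from a high-copy ColE1/pUC-type origin and is selected with ampicillin through the AmpR (β-lactamase) gene and its promoter. A short lacI fragment is a backbone remnant.

The payload is bicistronic. The Cd72 coding sequence is followed directly by a short match annotated as a fragment of 3xFLAG, consistent with a C-terminal FLAG epitope for antibody detection or immunoprecipitation. Downstream lies a picornavirus-type IRES (with an adjacent enterovirus 5′ cloverleaf match) and then EYFP. The IRES permits cap-independent translation of EYFP from the same mRNA, so fluorescence marks CD72c-expressing cells and allows them to be identified or sorted. No mammalian drug-selection marker is annotated, and the cloning sites used for the insert are not recorded.
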