Addgene plasmid #129073: pMXCD72cFLAG-ires-YFP
Purpose: expression of FLAG-tagged mouse CD72c in animal cells
Depositing lab: Takeshi Tsubata. Depositing organization: Institute of Science Tokyo.
Backbone
  Vector backbone: pMX
  Vector type: Mammalian Expression
Growth in bacteria
  Bacterial resistance: Ampicillin, 100 μg/mL
  Growth temperature: 37°C
  Growth strain: DH5alpha
  Copy number: High Copy
Gene/Insert
  Gene/Insert name: CD72c
  Species: M. musculus (mouse)
  Entrez Gene: Cd72 (a.k.a. CD72c, Ly-19, Ly-32, Ly-m19, Lyb-2)
  Cloning method: Restriction Enzyme; 5′ cloning site Unknown (unknown if destroyed); 3′ cloning site Unknown (unknown if destroyed)
Terms and licenses: Academic/Nonprofit Terms; Industry Terms: Not Available to Industry
How to cite: pMXCD72cFLAG-ires-YFP was a gift from Takeshi Tsubata (Addgene plasmid # 129073 ; http://n2t.net/addgene:129073 ; RRID:Addgene_129073)
